>Addgene plasmid #63721 | BLBP-mCherry | depositor full sequence | sequence record 108211 | BLBP-mCherry sequence 5573 bps
GGTCGACAGCACAGCGGAAAGGGAAAAAAAAACCCCAACTTTAAAGTAGGAAAATATTTACATAGTCACT
GCATGAACGGTATTCAAAACCCAGAAAATCACATTAAAAAAATGTTCAGTGTCCTTAGTAGTGAGGGGAA
TGCAAATTTGTGTTTGAAAGGTTGCTGGTTTCCAAGAGATCCTTTGAGAACAGTGTGGTAGCTGCTGCTA
AAGAATCAGGCAAAGCCAGAAGTTGCTCACATTTAGGAGGCTTGTGTGCTGGGGGTTGGGAGGATGACTG
CTAAATACTGGGGAAGCAAAATGAGCTAAGTCTTTACAGCAACTGTCATTTGTGAGAGTAAACCATTAGA
AACGGACGGCAGGTTTGTGGTAGATTCCACAAGGTGGTGGAACTAGTCGCATATGTAGTTCAGACTTGAA
GGCACACACGTATGGGGACAGTTCTGGTGTTTACGATAAACAGGTATGCTGCCATCCAGCTAGCACAGCA
CTAGGCTAAAGCGTACTGAGCCCTTGTCTTCCGTGGGAGCTGCAGAGTGGGATGCATGCGTTGTGAGCTG
AGGCTCAAGCTGCGCTGGCAGAAGAGCAGGGGTTGCCTTGTCAGACTCCAGGGTCTCTTTCTCTCTGAGC
CTGGGAAAGTGCCACTTTATTGGATCTATAAAGCCGGGGGGGGGGGGGGGGGAGGAATCTCAAGGTGAAG
AGGAAGTTCACAGACCCCTCTAACGCCTCTATTAGAACCTTCCAGCTATTCTCTCATACTTGTACACTGA
GCTGGCACACAGTATAGGCAAGTTCTATTCGCATCACCCCTCTAGTTCCTGTCTCCCTGGTTATGCAAGC
CTCATATTTAGGTAGATGTGACCTTAGGAAACCAAAATATCCTTTAAGATCTTACTAACTGGTTGCCTGT
TCAGCTTTTCCACATTGATCCTGTAGCCCCCTCGAGGAGGTGAAGGAAAAAAATCTCCTCTTTGTTTCTC
TAACTCATTAATGAATTTTAAGGGCACTCTGTAAGGTTCCTTTCCCATTCTGGTCTGGTTCGTACATTCT
GAGAAACACACTGTGTTTGTGTTGAGAGTTGGCTCCCTAGCTACACTGTCTGTCACATTGATGCTCTGAG
TAGGGACAGGGTTCATCTAGGAAATATATTTTCACTCACACTCTGTATCTTTTCCTAGTTTGGCATATTC
TAGTCTGCATTTGGCTCTCTGTTTAAATATAAAAGAAAACTAAAACACACCCTTCAGACGCCTATGTCTG
AAAAATCTGGCATTTCCGTGGGTTTTTCTTTAAGGAGGCCTTCATTTGTAACCAACACCATGCTCTCCTT
AAGGAAATCAATCTCAATGCCCTATTATCCTTCCCTTTTCTTTCCTCCCAGTTTGAGGCTGCAGTTGCCT
TTTTTTTTCTTATCCCCTGCTGAACCTGAAAAACCCTCTCTTTTCTACAGTTTTCTGTTCCCAGGCCCCG
CTGACTTCCTTTAGAGCATGGGGGGGGGGGGGATCAGGATTGTGATGTGTGAACTGGGAGGATCTTGACC
TACTCCGCTAACCCAGTGGCCTGAGCAAATCACAAGGAGGATTGGAGCCATCTGCCCAGCCCCTCCCCCA
CGGCAGCCTGCTGGAAAGAGACAAGTTAGTCATTCAAATGATTGGCTTTTTGCCCGCTTCTTCTCTAAAT
AAGAAGGCAGCAGCTTCTGCTGAGGTGCAAAGGGTTTTTGTGAATTACGGTGGTGGGTAAGACCCGAGTT
CCTCCAGTTCCTGCCTGGCGCGCCACCGGTCGCCACCATGGTGAGCAAGGGCGAGGAGGATAACATGGCC
ATCATCAAGGAGTTCATGCGCTTCAAGGTGCACATGGAGGGCTCCGTGAACGGCCACGAGTTCGAGATCG
AGGGCGAGGGCGAGGGCCGCCCCTACGAGGGCACCCAGACCGCCAAGCTGAAGGTGACCAAGGGTGGCCC
CCTGCCCTTCGCCTGGGACATCCTGTCCCCTCAGTTCATGTACGGCTCCAAGGCCTACGTGAAGCACCCC
GCCGACATCCCCGACTACTTGAAGCTGTCCTTCCCCGAGGGCTTCAAGTGGGAGCGCGTGATGAACTTCG
AGGACGGCGGCGTGGTGACCGTGACCCAGGACTCCTCCCTGCAGGACGGCGAGTTCATCTACAAGGTGAA
GCTGCGCGGCACCAACTTCCCCTCCGACGGCCCCGTAATGCAGAAGAAGACCATGGGCTGGGAGGCCTCC
TACGAGCGGATGTACCCCGAGGACGGCGCCCTGAAGGGCGAGATCAAGCAGAGGCTGAAGCTGAAGGACG
GCGGCCACTACGACGCTGAGGTCAAGACCACCTACAAGGCCAAGAAGCCCGTGCAGCTGCCCGGCGCCTA
CAACGTCAACATCAAGTTGGACATCACCTCCCACAACGAGGACTACACCATCGTGGAACAGTACGAACGC
GCCGAGGGCCGCCACTCCACCGGCGGCATGGACGAGCTGTACAAGTAAGGTACCGATAATAGCGGCCGCA
CTCCTCAGGTGCAGGCTGCCTATCAGAAGGTGGTGGCTGGTGTGGCCAATGCCCTGGCTCACAAATACCA
CTGAGATCTTTTTCCCTCTGCCAAAAATTATGGGGACATCATGAAGCCCCTTGAGCATCTGACTTCTGGC
TAATAAAGGAAATTTATTTTCATTGCAATAGTGTGTTGGAATTTTTTGTGTCTCTCACTCGGAAGGACAT
ATGGGAGGGCAAATCATTTAAAACATCAGAATGAGTATTTGGTTTAGAGTTTGGCAACATATGCCATATG
CTGGCTGCCATGAACAAAGGTGGCTATAAAGAGGTCATCAGTATATGAAACAGCCCCCTGCTGTCCATTC
CTTATTCCATAGAAAAGCCTTGACTTGAGGTTAGATTTTTTTTATATTTTGTTTTGTGTTATTTTTTTCT
TTAACATCCCTAAAATTTTCCTTACATGTTTTACTAGCCAGATTTTTCCTCCTCTCCTGACTACTCCCAG
TCATAGCTGTCCCTCTTCTCTTATGAAGATCCCTCGACCTGCAGCCCAAGCTTGGCGTAATCATGGTCAT
AGCTGTTTCCTGTGTGAAATTGTTATCCGCTCACAATTCCACACAACATACGAGCCGGAAGCATAAAGTG
TAAAGCCTGGGGTGCCTAATGAGTGAGCTAACTCACATTAATTGCGTTGCGCTCACTGCCCGCTTTCCAG
TCGGGAAACCTGTCGTGCCAGCGGATCCGCATCTCAATTAGTCAGCAACCATAGTCCCGCCCCTAACTCC
GCCCATCCCGCCCCTAACTCCGCCCAGTTCCGCCCATTCTCCGCCCCATGGCTGACTAATTTTTTTTATT
TATGCAGAGGCCGAGGCCGCCTCGGCCTCTGAGCTATTCCAGAAGTAGTGAGGAGGCTTTTTTGGAGGCC
TAGGCTTTTGCAAAAAGCTAACTTGTTTATTGCAGCTTATAATGGTTACAAATAAAGCAATAGCATCACA
AATTTCACAAATAAAGCATTTTTTTCACTGCATTCTAGTTGTGGTTTGTCCAAACTCATCAATGTATCTT
ATCATGTCTGGATCCGCTGCATTAATGAATCGGCCAACGCGCGGGGAGAGGCGGTTTGCGTATTGGGCGC
TCTTCCGCTTCCTCGCTCACTGACTCGCTGCGCTCGGTCGTTCGGCTGCGGCGAGCGGTATCAGCTCACT
CAAAGGCGGTAATACGGTTATCCACAGAATCAGGGGATAACGCAGGAAAGAACATGTGAGCAAAAGGCCA
GCAAAAGGCCAGGAACCGTAAAAAGGCCGCGTTGCTGGCGTTTTTCCATAGGCTCCGCCCCCCTGACGAG
CATCACAAAAATCGACGCTCAAGTCAGAGGTGGCGAAACCCGACAGGACTATAAAGATACCAGGCGTTTC
CCCCTGGAAGCTCCCTCGTGCGCTCTCCTGTTCCGACCCTGCCGCTTACCGGATACCTGTCCGCCTTTCT
CCCTTCGGGAAGCGTGGCGCTTTCTCAATGCTCACGCTGTAGGTATCTCAGTTCGGTGTAGGTCGTTCGC
TCCAAGCTGGGCTGTGTGCACGAACCCCCCGTTCAGCCCGACCGCTGCGCCTTATCCGGTAACTATCGTC
TTGAGTCCAACCCGGTAAGACACGACTTATCGCCACTGGCAGCAGCCACTGGTAACAGGATTAGCAGAGC
GAGGTATGTAGGCGGTGCTACAGAGTTCTTGAAGTGGTGGCCTAACTACGGCTACACTAGAAGGACAGTA
TTTGGTATCTGCGCTCTGCTGAAGCCAGTTACCTTCGGAAAAAGAGTTGGTAGCTCTTGATCCGGCAAAC
AAACCACCGCTGGTAGCGGTGGTTTTTTTGTTTGCAAGCAGCAGATTACGCGCAGAAAAAAAGGATCTCA
AGAAGATCCTTTGATCTTTTCTACGGGGTCTGACGCTCAGTGGAACGAAAACTCACGTTAAGGGATTTTG
GTCATGAGATTATCAAAAAGGATCTTCACCTAGATCCTTTTAAATTAAAAATGAAGTTTTAAATCAATCT
AAAGTATATATGAGTAAACTTGGTCTGACAGTTACCAATGCTTAATCAGTGAGGCACCTATCTCAGCGAT
CTGTCTATTTCGTTCATCCATAGTTGCCTGACTCCCCGTCGTGTAGATAACTACGATACGGGAGGGCTTA
CCATCTGGCCCCAGTGCTGCAATGATACCGCGAGACCCACGCTCACCGGCTCCAGATTTATCAGCAATAA
ACCAGCCAGCCGGAAGGGCCGAGCGCAGAAGTGGTCCTGCAACTTTATCCGCCTCCATCCAGTCTATTAA
TTGTTGCCGGGAAGCTAGAGTAAGTAGTTCGCCAGTTAATAGTTTGCGCAACGTTGTTGCCATTGCTACA
GGCATCGTGGTGTCACGCTCGTCGTTTGGTATGGCTTCATTCAGCTCCGGTTCCCAACGATCAAGGCGAG
TTACATGATCCCCCATGTTGTGCAAAAAAGCGGTTAGCTCCTTCGGTCCTCCGATCGTTGTCAGAAGTAA
GTTGGCCGCAGTGTTATCACTCATGGTTATGGCAGCACTGCATAATTCTCTTACTGTCATGCCATCCGTA
AGATGCTTTTCTGTGACTGGTGAGTACTCAACCAAGTCATTCTGAGAATAGTGTATGCGGCGACCGAGTT
GCTCTTGCCCGGCGTCAATACGGGATAATACCGCGCCACATAGCAGAACTTTAAAAGTGCTCATCATTGG
AAAACGTTCTTCGGGGCGAAAACTCTCAAGGATCTTACCGCTGTTGAGATCCAGTTCGATGTAACCCACT
CGTGCACCCAACTGATCTTCAGCATCTTTTACTTTCACCAGCGTTTCTGGGTGAGCAAAAACAGGAAGGC
AAAATGCCGCAAAAAAGGGAATAAGGGCGACACGGAAATGTTGAATACTCATACTCTTCCTTTTTCAATA
TTATTGAAGCATTTATCAGGGTTATTGTCTCATGAGCGGATACATATTTGAATGTATTTAGAAAAATAAA
CAAATAGGGGTTCCGCGCACATTTCCCCGAAAAGTGCCACCTG
Features (pLannotate 1.2.2; 15 found; start..end, strand, type, name):
    665..681     +  promoter       chicken β-actin promoter (fragment): contains a 21-bp deletion relative to the standard chicken β-actin promoter
   1788..2497    +  CDS            mCherry (fragment): monomeric derivative of DsRed fluorescent protein (Shaner et al., 2004) mammalian codon-optimized
   2520..2591    +  CDS            HBB (fragment): HBB_PONPY - Experimental evidence at transcript level: Swiss-Prot protein existence level 2. Involved in oxygen transport from the lung to the various peripheral tissues. From Pongo pygmaeus (Bornean orangutan).
   2662..2717    +  polyA_signal   β-globin poly(A) signal: rabbit β-globin polyadenylation signal (Gil and Proudfoot, 1987)
   3100..3116    -  protein_bind   lac operator: The lac repressor binds to the lac operator to inhibit transcription in E. coli. This inhibition can be relieved by adding lactose or isopropyl-β-D-thiogalactopyranoside (IPTG). lac repressor encoded by lacI
   3124..3154    -  promoter       lac promoter: promoter for the E. coli lac operon
   3169..3190    -  protein_bind   CAP binding site: CAP binding activates transcription in the presence of cAMP. E. coli catabolite activator protein
   3203..3242    -  CDS            lacI (fragment): lac repressor; lacI; The lac repressor binds to the lac operator to inhibit transcription in E. coli. This inhibition can be relieved by adding lactose or isopropyl-β-D-thiogalactopyranoside (IPTG).
   3249..3271    +  promoter       SV40 promoter (fragment): SV40 enhancer and early promoter
   3295..3430    +  rep_origin     SV40 ori: SV40 origin of replication
   3450..3584    +  polyA_signal   SV40 poly(A) signal: SV40 polyadenylation signal
   3586..3640    -  CDS            lacI (fragment): lac repressor; lacI; The lac repressor binds to the lac operator to inhibit transcription in E. coli. This inhibition can be relieved by adding lactose or isopropyl-β-D-thiogalactopyranoside (IPTG).
   3823..4411    -  rep_origin     ori: high-copy-number ColE1/pMB1/pBR322/pUC origin of replication
   4582..5442    -  CDS            AmpR: β-lactamase; bla; confers resistance to ampicillin, carbenicillin, and related antibiotics
   5443..5547    -  promoter       AmpR promoter: bla
