[The description below was written by a language model from this plasmid's Addgene catalogue record and pLannotate feature annotations shown in this document.]
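Description:
BLBP-mCherry is a mammalian expression plasmid of about 5.6 kb, derived from pCAG-mCherry, in which the red fluorescent protein mCherry is driven by a promoter fragment from the mouse BLBP gene (Fabp7, brain lipid-binding protein). According to the record, roughly 1.7 kb of sequence upstream of BLBP was cloned between SalI and AscI sites, both retained, of the CAG-mCherry vector. The feature table is consistent with this having displaced the CAG promoter. Only a very short match to the chicken β-actin promoter is detected, lying within the otherwise unannotated region upstream of the mCherry coding sequence, and it may be incidental. The BLBP fragment itself is not annotated by the automated tool but presumably occupies that upstream region. Downstream of mCherry lie a short β-globin coding remnant and the rabbit β-globin polyadenylation signal, which terminates and stabilises the transcript.

The bacterial portion carries a high-copy ColE1/pUC-type origin and an ampicillin resistance gene (β-lactamase) with its own promoter for propagation and selection in E. coli. Residual lac promoter/operator and lacI fragments, an SV40 origin with a partial SV40 promoter, and an SV40 poly(A) signal are backbone leftovers. No mammalian selection marker is annotated. The listed backbone size of 1.7 kb duplicates the insert size and does not add up to the total, so it is probably a data-entry error.

The stated purpose is to express mCherry from the BLBP promoter, described as specific for neural stem cells (radial glial cells). This allows that population to be labelled, and the associated work concerned neuronal stem cell differentiation during cortical development.
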