Addgene plasmid #63721: BLBP-mCherry
Purpose: Expressing mCherry from BLBP promoter which is a neural stem cell (radial glial cells) specific promoter
Depositing lab: Bart De Strooper. Publication: APLP2 regulates neuronal stem cell differentiation during cortical development. Shariati SA, Lau P, Hassan BA, Muller U, Dotti CG, De Strooper B, Gartner A. J Cell Sci. 2013 Mar 1;126(Pt 5):1268-77. doi: 10.1242/jcs.122440. Epub 2013 Jan 23. PubMed 23345401.
Backbone
  Vector backbone: pCAG-mCherry
  Backbone size w/o insert (bp): 1700
  Total vector size (bp): 5572
  Vector type: Mammalian Expression
Growth in bacteria
  Bacterial resistance: Ampicillin, 100 μg/mL
  Growth temperature: 37°C
  Growth strain: DH5alpha
  Copy number: Unknown
Gene/Insert
  Gene/Insert name: BLBP
  Species: M. musculus (mouse)
  Insert size (bp): 1700
  Mutation: 1700 bp upstream of BLBP gene cloned in CAG-mCherry
  Entrez Gene: Fabp7 (a.k.a. B-FABP, BFABP, Blbp, MRG)
  Promoter: 1700bp upstream of BLBP gene
  Cloning method: Restriction Enzyme; 5′ cloning site SalI (not destroyed); 3′ cloning site AscI (not destroyed)
  Sequencing primers: 5′ CAATGTCGACAGCACAGCAGAAAGGGAAAA; 3′ GGTGGGCGCGCCAGGCAGGAACTGGAGGAACTC
Terms and licenses: Academic/Nonprofit Terms; Industry Terms: Not Available to Industry
How to cite: BLBP-mCherry was a gift from Bart De Strooper (Addgene plasmid # 63721 ; http://n2t.net/addgene:63721 ; RRID:Addgene_63721)
