>Addgene plasmid #63721 | BLBP-mCherry | addgene partial sequence | sequence record 108179 | mCherryseq-R 5'-cctcctcgcccttgctcaccat-3'
GGCGCGCCAGGCAGGAACTGGAGGAACTCGGGTCTTACCCACCACCGTAATTCACAAAAACCCTTTGCAC
CTCAGCAGAAGCTGCTGCCTTCTTATTTAGAGAAGAAGCGGGCAAAAAGCCAATCATTTGAATGACTAAC
TTGTCTCTTTCCAGCAGGCTGCCGTGGGGGAGGGGCTGGGCAGATGGCTCCAATCCTCCTTGTGATTTGC
TCAGGCCACTGGGTTAGCGGAGTAGGTCAAGATCCTCCCAGTTCACACATCACAATCCTGATCCCCCCCC
CCCCC
