>Addgene plasmid #63721 | BLBP-mCherry | addgene partial sequence | sequence record 108184 | AmpSeq-F 5'-ctcatgagcggatacatatttgaa-3'
AACAAATAGGGGTTCCGCGCACATTTCCCCGAAAAGTGCCACCTGGGTCGACAGCACAGCGGAAAGGGAA
AAAAAAACCCCAACTTTAAAGTAGGAAAATATTTACATAGTCACTGCATGAACGGTATTCAAAACCCAGA
AAATCACATTAAAAAAATGTTCAGTGTCCTTAGTAGTGAGGGGAATGCAAATTTGTGTTTGAAAGGTTGC
TGGTTTCCAAGAGATCCTTTGAGAACAGTGTGGTAGCTGCTGCTAAAGAATCAGGCAAAGCCAGAAGTTG
CTCACATTTAGGAGGCTTGTGTGCTGGGGGTTGGGAGGATGACTGCTAAATACTGGGGAAGCAAAATGAG
CTAAGTCTTTACAGCAACTGTCATTTGTGAGAGTAAACCATTAGAAACGGACGGCAGGTTTGTGGTAGAT
TCCACAAGGTGGTGGAACTAGTCGCATATGTAGTTCAGACTTGAAGGCACACACGTATGGGGACAGTTCT
GGTGTTTACGATAAACAGGTATGCTGCCATCCAGCTAGCACAGCACTAGGCTAAAGCGTACTGAGCCCTT
GTCTTCCGTGGGAGCTGCAGAGTGGGATGCATGCGTTGTGAGCTGAGGCTCAAGCTGCGCTGGCAGAAGA
GCAGGGGTTGCCTTGTCAGACTCCAGGGTCTCTTTCTCTCTGAGCCTGGGAAAGTGCCACTTTATTGGAT
CTATAAAGCCGGGGGGGGGGGGGGGGG
