>Addgene plasmid #63721 | BLBP-mCherry | addgene partial sequence | sequence record 108186 | Bglob-pA-R 5'-ttttggcagagggaaaaaga-3'
TTGTGAGCCAGGGCATTGGCCACACCAGCCACCACCTTCTGATAGGCAGCCTGCACCTGAGGAGTGCGGC
CGCTATTATCGGTACCTTACTTGTACAGCTCGTCCATGCCGCCGGTGGAGTGGCGGCCCTCGGCGCGTTC
GTACTGTTCCACGATGGTGTAGTCCTCGTTGTGGGAGGTGATGTCCAACTTGATGTTGACGTTGTAGGCG
CCGGGCAGCTGCACGGGCTTCTTGGCCTTGTAGGTGGTCTTGACCTCAGCGTCGTAGTGGCCGCCGTCCT
TCAGCTTCAGCCTCTGCTTGATCTCGCCCTTCAGGGCGCCGTCCTCGGGGTACATCCGCTCGTAGGAGGC
CTCCCAGCCCATGGTCTTCTTCTGCATTACGGGGCCGTCGGAGGGGAAGTTGGTGCCGCGCAGCTTCACC
TTGTAGATGAACTCGCCGTCCTGCAGGGAGGAGTCCTGGGTCACGGTCACCACGCCGCCGTCCTCGAAGT
TCATCACGCGCTCCCACTTGAAGCCCTCGGGGAAGGACAGCTTCAAGTAGTCGGGGATGTCGGCGGGGTG
CTTCACGTAGGCCTTGGAGCCGTACATGAACTGAGGGGACAGGATGTCCCAGGCGAAGGGCAGGGGGCCA
CCCTTGGTCACCTTCAGCTTGGCGGTCTGGGTGCCCTCGTAGGGGCGGCCCTCGCCCTCGCCCTCGATCT
CGAACTCGTGGCCGTTCACGGAGCCCTCCATGTGCACCTTGAAGCGCATGAACTCCTTGATGATGGCCAT
GTTATCCTCCTCGCCCTTGCTCACCATGGTGGCGACCGGTGGCGCGCCAGGCAGGAACTGGAGGAACTCG
GGTCTTACCCACCACCGTAATTCACAAAAACCCTTTGCACCTCAGCAGAAGCTGCTGCCTTCTTATTTAG
AGAAGAAGCGGGCAAAA
